>Addgene plasmid #120716 | pLEX-FKBP-Rab7a-Blasticidin | addgene full sequence | sequence record 234171 | Addgene NGS Result
TGGAAGGGCTAATTCACTCCCAAAGAAGACAAGATATCCTTGATCTGTGGATCTACCACACACAAGGCTA
CTTCCCTGATTAGCAGAACTACACACCAGGGCCAGGGGTCAGATATCCACTGACCTTTGGATGGTGCTAC
AAGCTAGTACCAGTTGAGCCAGATAAGGTAGAAGAGGCCAATAAAGGAGAGAACACCAGCTTGTTACACC
CTGTGAGCCTGCATGGGATGGATGACCCGGAGAGAGAAGTGTTAGAGTGGAGGTTTGACAGCCGCCTAGC
ATTTCATCACGTGGCCCGAGAGCTGCATCCGGAGTACTTCAAGAACTGCTGATATCGAGCTTGCTACAAG
GGACTTTCCGCTGGGGACTTTCCAGGGAGGCGTGGCCTGGGCGGGACTGGGGAGTGGCGAGCCCTCAGAT
CCTGCATATAAGCAGCTGCTTTTTGCCTGTACTGGGTCTCTCTGGTTAGACCAGATCTGAGCCTGGGAGC
TCTCTGGCTAACTAGGGAACCCACTGCTTAAGCCTCAATAAAGCTTGCCTTGAGTGCTTCAAGTAGTGTG
TGCCCGTCTGTTGTGTGACTCTGGTAACTAGAGATCCCTCAGACCCTTTTAGTAAGTGTGGAAAATCTCT
AGCAGTGGCGCCCGAACAGGGACTTGAAAGCGAAAGGGAAACCAGAGGAGCTCTCTCGACGCAGGACTCG
GCTTGCTGAAGCGCGCACGGCAAGAGGCGAGGGGCGGCGACTGGTGAGTACGCCAAAAATTTTGACTAGC
GGAGGCTAGAAGGAGAGAGATGGGTGCGAGAGCGTCAGTATTAAGCGGGGGAGAATTAGATCGCGATGGG
AAAAAATTCGGTTAAGGCCAGGGGGAAAGAAAAAATATAAATTAAAACATATAGTATGGGCAAGCAGGGA
GCTAGAACGATTCGCAGTTAATCCTGGCCTGTTAGAAACATCAGAAGGCTGTAGACAAATACTGGGACAG
CTACAACCATCCCTTCAGACAGGATCAGAAGAACTTAGATCATTATATAATACAGTAGCAACCCTCTATT
GTGTGCATCAAAGGATAGAGATAAAAGACACCAAGGAAGCTTTAGACAAGATAGAGGAAGAGCAAAACAA
AAGTAAGACCACCGCACAGCAAGCGGCCGGCCGCTGATCTTCAGACCTGGAGGAGGAGATATGAGGGACA
ATTGGAGAAGTGAATTATATAAATATAAAGTAGTAAAAATTGAACCATTAGGAGTAGCACCCACCAAGGC
AAAGAGAAGAGTGGTGCAGAGAGAAAAAAGAGCAGTGGGAATAGGAGCTTTGTTCCTTGGGTTCTTGGGA
GCAGCAGGAAGCACTATGGGCGCAGCGTCAATGACGCTGACGGTACAGGCCAGACAATTATTGTCTGGTA
TAGTGCAGCAGCAGAACAATTTGCTGAGGGCTATTGAGGCGCAACAGCATCTGTTGCAACTCACAGTCTG
GGGCATCAAGCAGCTCCAGGCAAGAATCCTGGCTGTGGAAAGATACCTAAAGGATCAACAGCTCCTGGGG
ATTTGGGGTTGCTCTGGAAAACTCATTTGCACCACTGCTGTGCCTTGGAATGCTAGTTGGAGTAATAAAT
CTCTGGAACAGATTTGGAATCACACGACCTGGATGGAGTGGGACAGAGAAATTAACAATTACACAAGCTT
AATACACTCCTTAATTGAAGAATCGCAAAACCAGCAAGAAAAGAATGAACAAGAATTATTGGAATTAGAT
AAATGGGCAAGTTTGTGGAATTGGTTTAACATAACAAATTGGCTGTGGTATATAAAATTATTCATAATGA
TAGTAGGAGGCTTGGTAGGTTTAAGAATAGTTTTTGCTGTACTTTCTATAGTGAATAGAGTTAGGCAGGG
ATATTCACCATTATCGTTTCAGACCCACCTCCCAACCCCGAGGGGACCCGACAGGCCCGAAGGAATAGAA
GAAGAAGGTGGAGAGAGAGACAGAGACAGATCCATTCGATTAGTGAACGGATCGGCACTGCGTGCGCCAA
TTCTGCAGACAAATGGCAGTATTCATCCACAATTTTAAAAGAAAAGGGGGGATTGGGGGGTACAGTGCAG
GGGAAAGAATAGTAGACATAATAGCAACAGACATACAAACTAAAGAATTACAAAAACAAATTACAAAAAT
TCAAAATTTTCGGGTTTATTACAGGGACAGCAGAGATCCAGTTTGGTTAGTACCGGGCCCGCTCTAGTCC
GGAATCAGTCCTGCTCCTCGGCCACGAAGTGCACGCAGTTGCCGGCCGGGTCGCGCAGGGCGAACTCCCG
CCCCCACGGCTGCTCGCCGATCTCGGTCATGGCCGGCCCGGAGGCGTCCCGGAAGTTCGTGGACACGACC
TCCGACCACTCGGCGTACAGCTCGTCCAGGCCGCGCACCCACACCCAGGCCAGGGTGTTGTCCGGCACCA
CCTGGTCCTGGACCGCGCTGATGAACAGGGTCACGTCGTCCCGGACCACACCGGCGAAGTCGTCCTCCAC
GAAGTCCCGGGAGAACCCGAGCCGGTCGGTCCAGAACTCGACCGCTCCGGCGACGTCGCGCGCGGTGAGC
ACCGGAACGGCACTGGTCAACTTGGCCATGGTGGCCCTCCTATAGTGAGTCGTATTATACTATGCCGATA
TACTATGCCGATGATTAATTGTCAACACGTGCTGCAGGTCCGAGGTTCTAGACGTATTACCGCCATGCAT
TAGTTATTAATAGTAATCAATTACGGGGTCATTAGTTCATAGCCCATATATGGAGTTCCGCGTTACATAA
CTTACGGTAAATGGCCCGCCTGGCTGACCGCCCAACGACCCCCGCCCATTGACGTCAATAATGACGTATG
TTCCCATAGTAACGCCAATAGGGACTTTCCATTGACGTCAATGGGTGGAGTATTTACGGTAAACTGCCCA
CTTGGCAGTACATCAAGTGTATCATATGCCAAGTACGCCCCCTATTGACGTCAATGACGGTAAATGGCCC
GCCTGGCATTATGCCCAGTACATGACCTTATGGGACTTTCCTACTTGGCAGTACATCTACGTATTAGTCA
TCGCTATTACCATGGTGATGCGGTTTTGGCAGTACATCAATGGGCGTGGATAGCGGTTTGACTCACGGGG
ATTTCCAAGTCTCCACCCCATTGACGTCAATGGGAGTTTGTTTTGGCACCAAAATCAACGGGACTTTCCA
AAATGTCGTAACAACTCCGCCCCATTGACGCAAATGGGCGGTAGGCGTGTACGGTGGGAGGTCTATATAA
GCAGAGCTCGTTTAGTGAACCGTCAGATCGCCTGGAGACGCCATCCACGCTGTTTTGACCTCCATAGAAG
ACACCGACTCTACTAGAGGATCCATGGGAGTGCAGGTGGAGACTATCTCCCCAGGAGACGGGCGCACCTT
CCCCAAGCGCGGCCAGACCTGCGTGGTGCACTACACCGGGATGCTTGAAGATGGAAAGAAATTTGATTCC
TCCCGGGACAGAAACAAGCCCTTTAAGTTTATGCTAGGCAAGCAGGAGGTGATCCGAGGCTGGGAAGAAG
GGGTTGCCCAGATGAGTGTGGGTCAGAGAGCCAAACTGACTATATCTCCAGATTATGCCTATGGTGCCAC
TGGGCACCCAGGCATCATCCCACCACATGCCACTCTCGTCTTCGATGTGGAGCTTCTAAAACTGGAAGGT
GCTGCACTTCTGCCCGGTTCTATGGTGAGCAAGGGCGAGGAGGATAACATGGCCATCATCAAGGAGTTCA
TGCGCTTCAAGGTGCACATGGAGGGCTCCGTGAACGGCCACGAGTTCGAGATCGAGGGCGAGGGCGAGGG
CCGCCCCTACGAGGGCACCCAGACCGCCAAGCTGAAGGTGACCAAGGGTGGCCCCCTGCCCTTCGCCTGG
GACATCCTGTCCCCTCAGTTCATGTACGGCTCCAAGGCCTACGTGAAGCACCCCGCCGACATCCCCGACT
ACTTGAAGCTGTCCTTCCCCGAGGGCTTCAAGTGGGAGCGCGTGATGAACTTCGAGGACGGCGGCGTGGT
GACCGTGACCCAGGACTCCTCCCTGCAGGACGGCGAGTTCATCTACAAGGTGAAGCTGCGCGGCACCAAC
TTCCCCTCCGACGGCCCCGTAATGCAGAAGAAGACCATGGGCTGGGAGGCCTCCTCCGAGCGGATGTACC
CCGAGGACGGCGCCCTGAAGGGCGAGATCAAGCAGAGGCTGAAGCTGAAGGACGGCGGCCACTACGACGC
TGAGGTCAAGACCACCTACAAGGCCAAGAAGCCCGTGCAGCTGCCCGGCGCCTACAACGTCAACATCAAG
TTGGACATCACCTCCCACAACGAGGACTACACCATCGTGGAACAGTACGAACGCGCCGAGGGCCGCCACT
CCACCGGCGGCATGGACGAGCTGTACAAGCCCGGTTCTGCCGCCATGGCATATCCATATGACGTCCCAGA
CTATGCTATGACCTCTAGGAAGAAAGTGTTGCTGAAGGTTATCATCCTGGGAGATTCTGGAGTCGGGAAG
ACATCACTCATGAACCAGTATGTGAATAAGAAATTCAGCAATCAGTACAAAGCCACAATAGGAGCTGACT
TTCTGACCAAGGAGGTGATGGTGGATGACAGGCTAGTCACAATGCAGATATGGGACACAGCAGGACAGGA
ACGGTTCCAGTCTCTCGGTGTGGCCTTCTACAGAGGTGCAGACTGCTGCGTTCTGGTATTTGATGTGACT
GCCCCCAACACATTCAAAACCCTAGATAGCTGGAGAGATGAGTTTCTCATCCAGGCCAGTCCCCGAGATC
CTGAAAACTTCCCATTTGTTGTGTTGGGAAACAAGATTGACCTCGAAAACAGACAAGTGGCCACAAAGCG
GGCACAGGCCTGGTGCTACAGCAAAAACAACATTCCCTACTTTGAGACCAGTGCCAAGGAGGCCATCAAC
GTGGAGCAGGCGTTCCAGACGATTGCACGGAATGCACTTAAGCAGGAAACGGAGGTGGAGCTGTACAACG
AATTTCCTGAACCTATCAAACTGGACAAGAATGACCGGGCCAAGGCCTCGGCAGAAAGCTGCAGTTGCTA
ACTCGAGTCTAGAGGGCCCGACGCGTCTGGCCACCGGTCGCCCCTCTCCCTCCCCCCCCCCTAACGTTAC
TGGCCGAAGCCGCTTGGAATAAGGCCGGTGTGCGTTTGTCTATATGTTATTTTCCACCATATTGCCGTCT
TTTGGCAATGTGAGGGCCCGGAAACCTGGCCCTGTCTTCTTGACGAGCATTCCTAGGGGTCTTTCCCCTC
TCGCCAAAGGAATGCAAGGTCTGTTGAATGTCGTGAAGGAAGCAGTTCCTCTGGAAGCTTCTTGAAGACA
AACAACGTCTGTAGCGACCCTTTGCAGGCAGCGGAACCCCCCACCTGGCGACAGGTGCCTCTGCGGCCAA
AAGCCACGTGTATAAGATACACCTGCAAAGGCGGCACAACCCCAGTGCCACGTTGTGAGTTGGATAGTTG
TGGAAAGAGTCAAATGGCTCTCCTCAAGCGTATTCAACAAGGGGCTGAAGGATGCCCAGAAGGTACCCCA
TTGTATGGGATCTGATCTGGGGCCTCGGTGCACATGCTTTACATGTGTTTAGTCGAGGTTAAAAAAACGT
CTAGGCCCCCCGAACCACGGGGACGTGGTTTTCCTTTGAAAAACACGATAATACCATGGCCAAGCCTTTG
TCTCAAGAAGAATCCACCCTCATTGAAAGAGCAACGGCTACAATCAACAGCATCCCCATCTCTGAAGACT
ACAGCGTCGCCAGCGCAGCTCTCTCTAGCGACGGCCGCATCTTCACTGGTGTCAATGTATATCATTTTAC
TGGGGGACCTTGTGCAGAACTCGTGGTGCTGGGCACTGCTGCTGCTGCGGCAGCTGGCAACCTGACTTGT
ATCGTCGCGATCGGAAATGAGAACAGGGGCATCTTGAGCCCCTGCGGACGGTGCCGACAGGTGCTTCTCG
ATCTGCATCCTGGGATCAAAGCCATAGTGAAGGACAGTGATGGACAGCCGACGGCAGTTGGGATTCGTGA
ATTGCTGCCCTCTGGTTATGTGTGGGAGGGCTAAGTTAACAATCAACCTCTGGATTACAAAATTTGTGAA
AGATTGACTGGTATTCTTAACTATGTTGCTCCTTTTACGCTATGTGGATACGCTGCTTTAATGCCTTTGT
ATCATGCTATTGCTTCCCGTATGGCTTTCATTTTCTCCTCCTTGTATAAATCCTGGTTGCTGTCTCTTTA
TGAGGAGTTGTGGCCCGTTGTCAGGCAACGTGGCGTGGTGTGCACTGTGTTTGCTGACGCAACCCCCACT
GGTTGGGGCATTGCCACCACCTGTCAGCTCCTTTCCGGGACTTTCGCTTTCCCCCTCCCTATTGCCACGG
CGGAACTCATCGCCGCCTGCCTTGCCCGCTGCTGGACAGGGGCTCGGCTGTTGGGCACTGACAATTCCGT
GGTGTTGTCGGGGAAGCTGACGTCCTTTCCATGGCTGCTCGCCTGTGTTGCCACCTGGATTCTGCGCGGG
ACGTCCTTCTGCTACGTCCCTTCGGCCCTCAATCCAGCGGACCTTCCTTCCCGCGGCCTGCTGCCGGCTC
TGCGGCCTCTTCCGCGTCTTCGCCTTCGCCCTCAGACGAGTCGGATCTCCCTTTGGGCCGCCTCCCCGCC
TGGAATTAATTCTGCAGTCGAGACCTAGAAAAACATGGAGCAATCACAAGTAGCAATACAGCAGCTACCA
ATGCTGATTGTGCCTGGCTAGAAGCACAAGAGGAGGAGGAGGTGGGTTTTCCAGTCACACCTCAGGTACC
TTTAAGACCAATGACTTACAAGGCAGCTGTAGATCTTAGCCACTTTTTAAAAGAAAAGAGGGGACTGGAA
GGGCTAATTCACTCCCAACGAAGACAAGATCTGCTTTTTGCTTGTACTGGGTCTCTCTGGTTAGACCAGA
TCTGAGCCTGGGAGCTCTCTGGCTAACTAGGGAACCCACTGCTTAAGCCTCAATAAAGCTTGCCTTGAGT
GCTTCAAGTAGTGTGTGCCCGTCTGTTGTGTGACTCTGGTAACTAGAGATCCCTCAGACCCTTTTAGTCA
GTGTGGAAAATCTCTAGCAGTAGTAGTTCATGTCATCTTATTATTCAGTATTTATAACTTGCAAAGAAAT
GAATATCAGAGAGTGAGAGGCCTTGACATTGTTTAAACCCGCTGATCAGCCTCGACTGTGCCTTCTAGTT
GCCAGCCATCTGTTGTTTGCCCCTCCCCCGTGCCTTCCTTGACCCTGGAAGGTGCCACTCCCACTGTCCT
TTCCTAATAAAATGAGGAAATTGCATCGCATTGTCTGAGTAGGTGTCATTCTATTCTGGGGGGTGGGGTG
GGGCAGGACAGCAAGGGGGAGGATTGGGAAGACAATAGCAGGCATGCTGGGGATGCGGTGGGCTCTATGG
CTTCTGAGGCGGAAAGAACCAGCTGGGGCTCTAGGGGGTATCCCC
[124 nt withheld, positions 7536-7659]
C
[91 nt withheld, positions 7661-7751]
A
[49 nt withheld, positions 7753-7801]
CCTTTGACGTTGGAGTCCACGTTCTTT
[37 nt withheld, positions 7829-7865]
ACCCTATCTCGGTCTATTCTTTTGATTTATAAGGGATTTTGCCGATTTCGGCCTATTGGTTAAAAAATGA
GCTGATTTAACAAAAATTTAACGCGAATTAATTCTGTGGAATGTGTGTCAGTTAGGGTGTGGAAAGTCCC
CAGGCTCCCCAGCAGGCAGAAGTATGCAAAGCATGCATCTCAATTAGTCAGCAACCAGGTGTGGAAAGTC
CCCAGGCTCCCCAGCAGGCAGAAGTATGCAAAGCATGCATCTCAATTAGTCAGCAACCATAGTCCCGCCC
CTAACTCCGCCCATCCCGCCCCTAACTCCGCCCAGTTCCGCCCATTCTCCGCCCCATGGCTGACTAATTT
TTTTTATTTATGCAGAGGCCGAGGCCGCCTCTGCCTCTGAGCTATTCCAGAAGTAGTGAGGAGGCTTTTT
TGGAGGCCTAGGCTTTTGCAAAAAGCTCCCGGGAGCTTGTATATCCATTTTCGGATCTGATCAGCACGTG
ATGAAAAAGCCTGAACTCACCGCGACGTCTGTCGAGAAGTTTCTGATCGAAAAGTTCGACAGCGTCTCCG
ACCTGATGCAGCTCTCGGAGGGCGAAGAATCTCGTGCTTTCAGCTTCGATGTAGGAGGGCGTGGATATGT
CCTGCGGGTAAATAGCTGCGCCGATGGTTTCTACAAAGATCGTTATGTTTATCGGCACTTTGCATCGGCC
GCGCTCCCGATTCCGGAAGTGCTTGACATTGGGGAATTCAGCGAGAGCCTGACCTATTGCATCTCCCGCC
GTGCACAGGGTGTCACGTTGCAAGACCTGCCTGAAACCGAACTGCCCGCTGTTCTGCAGCCGGTCGCGGA
GGCCATGGATGCGATCGCTGCGGCCGATCTTAGCCAGACGAGCGGGTTCGGCCCATTCGGACCGCAAGGA
ATCGGTCAATACACTACATGGCGTGATTTCATATGCGCGATTGCTGATCCCCATGTGTATCACTGGCAAA
CTGTGATGGACGACACCGTCAGTGCGTCCGTCGCGCAGGCTCTCGATGAGCTGATGCTTTGGGCCGAGGA
CTGCCCCGAAGTCCGGCACCTCGTGCACGCGGATTTCGGCTCCAACAATGTCCTGACGGACAATGGCCGC
ATAACAGCGGTCATTGACTGGAGCGAGGCGATGTTCGGGGATTCCCAATACGAGGTCGCCAACATCTTCT
TCTGGAGGCCGTGGTTGGCTTGTATGGAGCAGCAGACGCGCTACTTCGAGCGGAGGCATCCGGAGCTTGC
AGGATCGCCGCGGCTCCGGGCGTATATGCTCCGCATTGGTCTTGACCAACTCTATCAGAGCTTGGTTGAC
GGCAATTTCGATGATGCAGCTTGGGCGCAGGGTCGATGCGACGCAATCGTCCGATCCGGAGCCGGGACTG
TCGGGCGTACACAAATCGCCCGCAGAAGCGCGGCCGTCTGGACCGATGGCTGTGTAGAAGTACTCGCCGA
TAGTGGAAACCGACGCCCCAGCACTCGTCCGAGGGCAAAGGAATAGCACGTGCTACGAGATTTCGATTCC
ACCGCCGCCTTCTATGAAAGGTTGGGCTTCGGAATCGTTTTCCGGGACGCCGGCTGGATGATCCTCCAGC
GCGGGGATCTCATGCTGGAGTTCTTCGCCCACCCCAACTTGTTTATTGCAGCTTATAATGGTTACAAATA
AAGCAATAGCATCACAAATTTCACAAATAAAGCATTTTTTTCACTGCATTCTAGTTGTGGTTTGTCCAAA
CTCATCAATGTATCTTATCATGTCTGTATACCGTCGACCTCTAGCTAGAGCTTGGCGTAATCATGGTCAT
AGCTGTTTCCTGTGTGAAATTGTTATCCGCTCACAATTCCACACAACATACGAGCCGGAAGCATAAAGTG
TAAAGCCTGGGGTGCCTAATGAGTGAGCTAACTCACATTAATTGCGTTGCGCTCACTGCCCGCTTTCCAG
TCGGGAAACCTGTCGTGCCAGCTGCATTAATGAATCGGCCAACGCGCGGGGAGAGGCGGTTTGCGTATTG
GGCGCTCTTCCGCTTCCTCGCTCACTGACTCGCTGCGCTCGGTCGTTCGGCTGCGGCGAGCGGTATCAGC
TCACTCAAAGGCGGTAATACGGTTATCCACAGAATCAGGGGATAACGCAGGAAAGAACATGTGAGCAAAA
GGCCAGCAAAAGGCCAGGAACCGTAAAAAGGCCGCGTTGCTGGCGTTTTTCCATAGGCTCCGCCCCCCTG
ACGAGCATCACAAAAATCGACGCTCAAGTAAGAGGTGGCGAAACCCGACAGGACTATAAAGATACCAGGC
GTTTCCCCCTGGAAGCTCCCTCGTGCGCTCTCCTGTTCCGACCCTGCCGCTTACCGGATACCTGTCCGCC
TTTCTCCCTTCGGGAAGCGTGGCGCTTTCTCATAGCTCACGCTGTAGGTATCTCAGTTCGGTGTAGGTCG
TTCGCTCCAAGCTGGGCTGTGTGCACGAACCCCCCGTTCAGCCCGACCGCTGCGCCTTATCCGGTAACTA
TCGTCTTGAGTCCAACCCGGTAAGACACGACTTATCGCCACTGGCAGCAGCCACTGGTAACAGGATTAGC
AGAGCGAGGTATGTAGGCGGTGCTACAGAGTTCTTGAAGTGGTGGCCTAACTACGGCTACACTAGAAGAA
CAGTATTTGGTATCTGCGCTCTGCTGAAGCCAGTTACCTTCGGAAAAAGAGTTGGTAGCTCTTGATCCGG
CAAACAAACCACCGCTGGTAGCGGTGGTTTTTTTGTTTGCAAGCAGCAGATTACGCGCAGAAAAAAAGGA
TCTCAAGAAGATCCTTTGATCTTTTCTACGGGGTCTGACGCTCAGTGGAACGAAAACTCACGTTAAGGGA
TTTTGGTCATGAGATTATCAAAAAGGATCTTCACCTAGATCCTTTTAAATTAAAAATGAAGTTTTAAATC
AATCTAAAGTATATATGAGTAAACTTGGTCTGACAGTTACCAATGCTTAATCAGTGAGGCACCTATCTCA
GCGATCTGTCTATTTCGTTCATCCATAGTTGCCTGACTCCCCGTCGTGTAGATAACTACGATACGGGAGG
GCTTACCATCTGGCCCCAGTGCTGCAATGATACCGCGAGACCCACGCTCACCGGCTCCAGATTTATCAGC
AATAAACCAGCCAGCCGGAAGGGCCGAGCGCAGAAGTGGTCCTGCAACTTTATCCGCCTCCATCCAGTCT
ATTAATTGTTGCCGGGAAGCTAGAGTAAGTAGTTCGCCAGTTAATAGTTTGCGCAACGTTGTTGCCATTG
CTACAGGCATCGTGGTGTCACGCTCGTCGTTTGGTATGGCTTCATTCAGCTCCGGTTCCCAACGATCAAG
GCGAGTTACATGATCCCCCATGTTGTGCAAAAAAGCGGTTAGCTCCTTCGGTCCTCCGATCGTTGTCAGA
AGTAAGTTGGCCGCAGTGTTATCACTCATGGTTATGGCAGCACTGCATAATTCTCTTACTGTCATGCCAT
CCGTAAGATGCTTTTCTGTGACTGGTGAGTACTCAACCAAGTCATTCTGAGAATAGTGTATGCGGCGACC
GAGTTGCTCTTGCCCGGCGTCAATACGGGATAATACCGCGCCACATAGCAGAACTTTAAAAGTGCTCATC
ATTGGAAAACGTTCTTCGGGGCGAAAACTCTCAAGGATCTTACCGCTGTTGAGATCCAGTTCGATGTAAC
CCACTCGTGCACCCAACTGATCTTCAGCATCTTTTACTTTCACCAGCGTTTCTGGGTGAGCAAAAACAGG
AAGGCAAAATGCCGCAAAAAAGGGAATAAGGGCGACACGGAAATGTTGAATACTCATACTCTTCCTTTTT
CAATATTATTGAAGCATTTATCAGGGTTATTGTCTCATGAGCGGATACATATTTGAATGTATTTAGAAAA
ATAAACAAATAGGGGTTCCGCGCACATTTCCCCGAAAAGTGCCACCTGACGTCGACGGATCGGGAGATCA
ACTTGTTTATTGCAGCTTATAATGGTTACAAATAAAGCAATAGCATCACAAATTTCACAAATAAAGCATT
TTTTTCACTGCATTCTAGTTGTGGTTTGTCCAAACTCATCAATGTATCTTATCATGTCTGGATCAACTGG
ATAACTCAAGCTAACCAAAATCATCCCAAACTTCCCACCCCATACCCTATTACCACTGCCAATTACCTGT
GGTTTCATTTACTCTAAACCTGTGATTCCTCTGAATTATTTTCATTTTAAAGAAATTGTATTTGTTAAAT
ATGTACTACAAACTTAGTAGT
Features (pLannotate 1.2.2; 33 found; start..end, strand, type, name):
      1..634     +  LTR            3' LTR: 3' long terminal repeat (LTR) from HIV-1
    681..806     +  misc_feature   HIV-1 Ψ: packaging signal of human immunodeficiency virus type 1
    790..1128    +  CDS            HIV-1 gag (fragment): gag protein from human immunodeficiency virus 1; gag
   1303..1536    +  misc_feature   RRE: The Rev response element (RRE) of HIV-1 allows for Rev-dependent mRNA export from the nucleus to the cytoplasm.
   1913..2013    +  CDS            Rev (fragment): human immunodeficiency virus 1 (HIV-1) Rev protein; rev; enhances nuclear export of unspliced and incompletely spliced viral mRNAs
   2063..2180    +  misc_feature   cPPT/CTS: central polypurine tract and central termination sequence of HIV-1
   2245..2619    -  CDS            BleoR: antibiotic-binding protein; Sh ble from Streptoalloteichus hindustanus; confers resistance to bleomycin, phleomycin, and Zeocin™
   2639..2686    -  promoter       EM7 promoter: synthetic bacterial promoter&nbsp
   2791..3094    +  enhancer       CMV enhancer: human cytomegalovirus immediate early enhancer
   3095..3298    +  promoter       CMV promoter: human cytomegalovirus (CMV) immediate early promoter
   3384..3707    +  CDS            FKBP1A: FKB1A_HUMAN - Also known as FKBP1, FKBP12. Experimental evidence at protein level: Swiss-Prot protein existence level 1. Keeps in an inactive conformation TGFBR1, the TGF-beta type I serine/threonine kinase receptor, preventing TGF-beta receptor activation in absence of ligand. Recruits SMAD7 to ACVR1B which prevents the association of SMAD2 and SMAD3 with the activin receptor complex, thereby blocking the activin signal. May modulate the RYR1 calcium channel activity. PPIases accelerate the folding of proteins. It catalyzes the cis-trans isomerization of proline imidic peptide bonds in oligop
   3732..4439    +  CDS            mCherry: mCherry is a basic (constitutively fluorescent) red fluorescent protein published in 2004, derived from Discosoma sp.. It is reported to be a very rapidly-maturing monomer with low acid sensitivity.
   4488..5108    +  CDS            RAB7A: RAB7A_HUMAN - Also known as RAB7. Experimental evidence at protein level: Swiss-Prot protein existence level 1. Small GTPase which cycles between active GTP-bound and inactive GDP-bound states. In its active state, binds to a variety of effector proteins playing a key role in the regulation of endo- lysosomal trafficking. Governs early-to-late endosomal maturation, microtubule minus-end as well as plus-end directed endosomal migration and positioning, and endosome-lysosome transport through different protein-protein interaction cascades. Plays a central role, not only in endosomal traffic, but
   5151..5723    +  misc_feature   IRES: internal ribosome entry site (IRES) of the encephalomyocarditis virus (EMCV)
   5726..6124    +  CDS            BSD: blasticidin S deaminase; Aspergillus terreus BSD; confers resistance to blasticidin
   6131..6719    +  misc_feature   WPRE: woodchuck hepatitis virus posttranscriptional regulatory element
   6736..6924    +  CDS            nef (fragment): NEF_HV1Z2 - Experimental evidence at protein level: Swiss-Prot protein existence level 1. Extracellular Nef protein targets CD4(+) T-lymphocytes for apoptosis by interacting with CXCR4 surface receptors. From Human immunodeficiency virus type 1 group M subtype D (isolate Z2/CDC-Z34) (HIV-1).
   6926..7159    +  LTR            3' LTR (ΔU3): self-inactivating 3' long terminal repeat (LTR) from HIV-1
   7266..7490    +  polyA_signal   bGH poly(A) signal: bovine growth hormone polyadenylation signal
   7494..7515    +  promoter       SV40 promoter (fragment): SV40 enhancer and early promoter
   7536..7964    +  rep_origin     f1 ori (sequence partly withheld): f1 bacteriophage origin of replication; arrow indicates direction of (+) strand synthesis
   7978..8307    +  promoter       SV40 promoter: SV40 enhancer and early promoter
   8356..9381    +  CDS            HygR: aminoglycoside phosphotransferase from E. coli; aph(4)-Ia; confers resistance to hygromycin
   9391..9516    +  CDS            ble (fragment): BLE_KLEPN - Experimental evidence at protein level: Swiss-Prot protein existence level 1. Binding protein with a strong affinity to the bleomycin family of antibiotics. Binds to CL990; an antimitotic-antibiotic compound. From Klebsiella pneumoniae.
   9511..9632    +  polyA_signal   SV40 poly(A) signal: SV40 polyadenylation signal
   9703..9725    -  protein_bind   lac operator (fragment): The lac repressor binds to the lac operator to inhibit transcription in E. coli. This inhibition can be relieved by adding lactose or isopropyl-β-D-thiogalactopyranoside (IPTG). lac repressor encoded by lacI
   9729..9759    -  promoter       lac promoter: promoter for the E. coli lac operon
   9774..9795    -  protein_bind   CAP binding site: CAP binding activates transcription in the presence of cAMP. E. coli catabolite activator protein
   9808..9900    -  CDS            lacI (fragment): lac repressor; lacI; The lac repressor binds to the lac operator to inhibit transcription in E. coli. This inhibition can be relieved by adding lactose or isopropyl-β-D-thiogalactopyranoside (IPTG).
  10083..10671   -  rep_origin     ori: high-copy-number ColE1/pMB1/pBR322/pUC origin of replication
  10842..11702   -  CDS            AmpR: β-lactamase; bla; confers resistance to ampicillin, carbenicillin, and related antibiotics
  11703..11807   -  promoter       AmpR promoter: bla
  11855..11989   +  polyA_signal   SV40 poly(A) signal: SV40 polyadenylation signal
