[The description below was written by a language model from this plasmid's Addgene catalogue record and pLannotate feature annotations shown in this document.]
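Description:
pLEX-FKBP-Rab7a-Blasticidin is an HIV-1-based lentiviral transfer and mammalian expression plasmid of about 12.2 kb, built on the commercial pLEX backbone in which the original puromycin cassette was replaced with a blasticidin resistance gene. It is maintained in E. coli through a high-copy ColE1/pUC-type origin and ampicillin resistance (AmpR). An f1 origin is also present. The viral region carries an upstream full-length LTR (labelled 3' LTR by the annotation tool but sitting in the 5' position), the Ψ packaging signal with a gag fragment, the RRE for Rev-dependent RNA export, the cPPT/CTS, a WPRE, and a ΔU3 self-inactivating 3' LTR. This arrangement allows the genome to be packaged into virus when helper functions are supplied in trans.

The payload is driven by the CMV enhancer/promoter and encodes a single fusion of human FKBP12 (FKBP1A), mCherry and human Rab7a, in that order. The insert was taken from an earlier plasmid. Rab7a is a small GTPase of late endosomes and lysosomes, so it anchors the fusion to that compartment, while mCherry allows its localisation to be visualised. The record calls the product a late endosome-targeted "recruiter". FKBP is commonly used as one half of a chemically induced dimerisation pair, but the record does not name the partner protein or the dimeriser. An EMCV IRES downstream links blasticidin S deaminase to the same transcript, so blasticidin selection enriches for cells expressing the fusion.

The feature table also shows elements not mentioned in the catalogue fields: an EM7-driven bleomycin/Zeocin resistance gene in reverse orientation between the cPPT and CMV, and an SV40 promoter–hygromycin resistance cassette outside the LTRs. The associated study concerned the proximal proteome of oncogenic Ras.
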