Addgene plasmid #120716: pLEX-FKBP-Rab7a-Blasticidin
Purpose: Expresses late endosome-targeted recruiter protein in mammalian cells & for virus production
Depositing lab: Paul Khavari. Depositing organization: Stanford University. Publication: The Functional Proximal Proteome of Oncogenic Ras Includes mTORC2. Kovalski JR, Bhaduri A, Zehnder AM, Neela PH, Che Y, Wozniak GG, Khavari PA. Mol Cell. 2019 Jan 4. pii: S1097-2765(18)31031-1. doi: 10.1016/j.molcel.2018.12.001. PubMed 30639242.
Backbone
  Vector backbone: pLEX
  Backbone manufacturer: Thermo Scientific
  Backbone size w/o insert (bp): 11000
  Total vector size (bp): 12000
  Modifications to backbone: Puromycin resistance cassette swapped for blasticidin resistance.
  Vector type: Mammalian Expression, Lentiviral
  Selectable markers: Blasticidin
Growth in bacteria
  Bacterial resistance: Ampicillin, 100 μg/mL
  Growth temperature: 37°C
  Growth strain: NEB Stable
  Copy number: Unknown
Gene/Insert
  Gene/Insert name: Rab7a
  Species: H. sapiens (human)
  Insert size (bp): 1728
  Promoter: CMV
  Tag / fusion protein: FKBP (N terminal on insert); mCherry (N terminal on insert)
  Cloning method: Ligation Independent Cloning
  Sequencing primers: 5′ CACCAAAATCAACGGGACTT; 3′ ATATAGACAAACGCACACCGGCCT
Resource information
  A portion of this plasmid was derived from a plasmid made by: FKBP-mCherry-Rab7a insert was cloned out of Addgene plasmid #72903.
Terms and licenses: Academic/Nonprofit Terms; Industry Terms: Not Available to Industry
How to cite: pLEX-FKBP-Rab7a-Blasticidin was a gift from Paul Khavari (Addgene plasmid # 120716 ; http://n2t.net/addgene:120716 ; RRID:Addgene_120716)
