>Addgene plasmid #120716 | pLEX-FKBP-Rab7a-Blasticidin | depositor partial sequence | sequence record 229310 | pLEX Forward
TGGGAGGTCTATATAAGCAGAGCTCGTTTAGTGAACCGTCAGATCGCCTGGAGACGCCATCCACGCTGTT
TTGACCTCCATAGAAGACACCGACTCTACTAGAGGATCCATGGGAGTGCAGGTGGAGACTATCTCCCCAG
GAGACGGGCGCACCTTCCCCAAGCGCGGCCAGACCTGCGTGGTGCACTACACCGGGATGCTTGAAGATGG
AAAGAAATTTGATTCCTCCCGGGACAGAAACAAGCCCTTTAAGTTTATGCTAGGCAAGCAGGAGGTGATC
CGAGGCTGGGAAGAAGGGGTTGCCCAGATGAGTGTGGGTCAGAGAGCCAAACTGACTATATCTCCAGATT
ATGCCTATGGTGCCACTGGGCACCCAGGCATCATCCCACCACATGCCACTCTCGTCTTCGATGTGGAGCT
TCTAAAACTGGAAGGTGCTGCACTTCTGCCCGGTTCTATGGTGAGCAAGGGCGAGGAGGATAACATGGCC
ATCATCAAGGAGTTCATGCGCTTCAAGGTGCACATGGAGGGCTCCGTGAACGGCCACGAGTTCGAGATCG
AGGGCGAGGGCGAGGGCCGCCCCTACGAGGGCACCCAGACCGCCAAGCTGAAGGTGACCAAGGGTGGCCC
CCTGCCCTTCGCCTGGGACATCCTGTCCCCTCAGTTCATGTACGGCTCCAAGGCCTACGTGAAGCACCCC
GCCGACATCCCCGACTACTTGAAGCTGTCCTTCCCCGAGGGCTTCAAGTGGGAGCGCGTGATGAACTTCG
AGGACGGCGGCGTGGTGACCGTGACCCAGGACTCCTCCCTGCAGGACGGCGAGTTCATCTACAAGGTGAA
GCTGCGCGGCACCAACTTCCCCTCCGACGGCCCCGTAATGCA
