>Addgene plasmid #120716 | pLEX-FKBP-Rab7a-Blasticidin | depositor partial sequence | sequence record 229311 | pLEX Reverse
TACACCATCGTGGAACAGTACGAACGCGCCGAGGGCCGCCACTCCACCGGCGGCATGGACGAGCTGTACA
AGCCCGGTTCTGCCGCCATGGCATATCCATATGACGTCCCAGACTATGCTATGACCTCTAGGAAGAAAGT
GTTGCTGAAGGTTATCATCCTGGGAGATTCTGGAGTCGGGAAGACATCACTCATGAACCAGTATGTGAAT
AAGAAATTCAGCAATCAGTACAAAGCCACAATAGGAGCTGACTTTCTGACCAAGGAGGTGATGGTGGATG
ACAGGCTAGTCACAATGCAGATATGGGACACAGCAGGACAGGAACGGTTCCAGTCTCTCGGTGTGGCCTT
CTACAGAGGTGCAGACTGCTGCGTTCTGGTATTTGATGTGACTGCCCCCAACACATTCAAAACCCTAGAT
AGCTGGAGAGATGAGTTTCTCATCCAGGCCAGTCCCCGAGATCCTGAAAACTTCCCATTTGTTGTGTTGG
GAAACAAGATTGACCTCGAAAACAGACAAGTGGCCACAAAGCGGGCACAGGCCTGGTGCTACAGCAAAAA
CAACATTCCCTACTTTGAGACCAGTGCCAAGGAGGCCATCAACGTGGAGCAGGCGTTCCAGACGATTGCA
CGGAATGCACTTAAGCAGGAAACGGAGGTGGAGCTGTACAACGAATTTCCTGAACCTATCAAACTGGACA
AGAATGACCGGGCCAAGGCCTCGGCAGAAAGCTGCAGTTGCTAACTCGAGTCTAGAGGGCCCGACGCGTC
TGGCCACCGGTCGCCCCTCT
